>Addgene plasmid #79460 | pSBDEST.B | addgene full sequence | sequence record 178092 | Addgene NGS Result
GACGGATCGGGAGATCTCCCGATCCCCTATGGTGCACTCTCAGTACAATCTGCTCTGATGCCGCATAGTT
AAGCCAGTATCTGCTCCCTGCTTGTGTGTTGGAGGTCGCTGAGTAGTGCGCGAGCAAAATTTAAGCTACA
ACAAGGCAAGGCTTGACCGACAATTCTCTGGCTAACTAGAGAACCCACTGCTTACTGGCTTATCGAAATT
AATACGACTCACTATAGGGAGACCCAAGCTGGCTAGTTAAGCTATCAACAAGTTTGTACAAAAAAGCTGA
ACGAGAAACGTAAAATGATATAAATATCAATATATTAAATTAGATTTTGCATAAAAAACAGACTACATAA
TACTGTAAAACACAACATATCCAGTCACTATGAATCAACTACTTAGATGGTATTAGTGACCTGTAGTCGA
CCGACAGCCTTCCAAATGTTCTTCGGGTGATGCTGCCAACTTAGTCGACCGACAGCCTTCCAAATGTTCT
TCTCAAACGGAATCGTCGTATCCAGCCTACTCGCTATTGTCCTCAATGCCGTATTAAATCATAAAAAGAA
ATAAGAAAAAGAGGTGCGAGCCTCTTTTTTGTGTGACAAAATAAAAACATCTACCTATTCATATACGCTA
GTGTCATAGTCCTGAAAATCATCTGCATCAAGAACAATTTCACAACTCTTATACTTTTCTCTTACAAGTC
GTTCGGCTTCATCTGGATTTTCAGCCTCTATACTTACTAAACGTGATAAAGTTTCTGTAATTTCTACTGT
ATCGACCTGCAGACTGGCTGTGTATAAGGGAGCCTGACATTTATATTCCCCAGAACATCAGGTTAATGGC
GTTTTTGATGTCATTTTCGCGGTGGCTGAGATCAGCCACTTCTTCCCCGATAACGGAGACCGGCACACTG
GCCATATCGGTGGTCATCATGCGCCAGCTTTCATCCCCGATATGCACCACCGGGTAAAGTTCACGGGAGA
CTTTATCTGACAGCAGACGTGCACTGGCCAGGGGGATCACCATCCGTCGCCCGGGCGTGTCAATAATATC
ACTCTGTACATCCACAAACAGACGATAACGGCTCTCTCTTTTATAGGTGTAAACCTTAAACTGCATTTCA
CCAGCCCCTGTTCTCGTCAGCAAAAGAGCCGTTCATTTCAATAAACCGGGCGACCTCAGCCATCCCTTCC
TGATTTTCCGCTTTCCAGCGTTCGGCACGCAGACGACGGGCTTCATTCTGCATGGTTGTGCTTACCAGAC
CGGAGATATTGACATCATATATGCCTTGAGCAACTGATAGCTGTCGCTGTCAACTGTCACTGTAATACGC
TGCTTCATAGCATACCTCTTTTTGACATACTTCGGGTATACATATCAGTATATATTCTTATACCGCAAAA
ATCAGCGCGCAAATACGCATACTGTTATCTGGCTTTTAGTAAGCCGGATCCACGCGGCGTTTACGCCCCC
CCTGCCACTCATCGCAGTACTGTTGTAATTCATTAAGCATTCTGCCGACATGGAAGCCATCACAAACGGC
ATGATGAACCTGAATCGCCAGCGGCATCAGCACCTTGTCGCCTTGCGTATAATATTTGCCCATGGTGAAA
ACGGGGGCGAAGAAGTTGTCCATATTGGCCACGTTTAAATCAAAACTGGTGAAACTCACCCAGGGATTGG
CTGAGACGAAAAACATATTCTCAATAAACCCTTTAGGGAAATAGGCCAGGTTTTCACCGTAACACGCCAC
ATCTTGCGAATATATGTGTAGAAACTGCCGGAAATCGTCGTGGTATTCACTCCAGAGCGATGAAAACGTT
TCAGTTTGCTCATGGAAAACGGTGTAACAAGGGTGAACACTATCCCATATCACCAGCTCACCGTCTTTCA
TTGCCATACGGAATTCCGGATGAGCATTCATCAGGCGGGCAAGAATGTGAATAAAGGCCGGATAAAACTT
GTGCTTATTTTTCTTTACGGTCTTTAAAAAGGCCGTAATATCCAGCTGAACGGTCTGGTTATAGGTACAT
TGAGCAACTGACTGAAATGCCTCAAAATGTTCTTTACGATGCCATTGGGATATATCAACGGTGGTATATC
CAGTGATTTTTTTCTCCATTTTAGCTTCCTTAGCTCCTGAAAATCTCGATAACTCAAAAAATACGCCCGG
TAGTGATCTTATTTCATTATGGTGAAAGTTGGAACCTCTTACGTGCCGATCAACGTCTCATTTTCGCCAA
AAGTTGGCCCAGGGCTTCCCGGTATCAACAGGGACACCAGGATTTATTTATTCTGCGAAGTGATCTTCCG
TCACAGGTATTTATTCGGCGCAAAGTGCGTCGGGTGATGCTGCCAACTTAGTCGACTACAGGTCACTAAT
ACCATCTAAGTAGTTGATTCATAGTGACTGGATATGTTGTGTTTTACAGTATTATGTAGTCTGTTTTTTA
TGCAAAATCTAATTTAATATATTGATATTTATATCATTTTACGTTTCTCGTTCAGCTTTCTTGTACAAAG
TGGTTGATCTAGAGGGCCCGCGGTTCGAAGGTAAGCCTATCCCTAACCCTCTCCTCGGTCTCGATTCTAC
GCGTACCGGTTAGTAATGAGTTTAAACGGGGGAGGCTAACTGAAACACGGAAGGAGACAATACCGGAAGG
AACCCGCGCTATGACGGCAATAAAAAGACAGAATAAAACGCACGGGTGTTGGGTCGTTTGTTCATAAACG
CGGGGTTCGGTCCCAGGGCTGGCACTCTGTCGATACCCCACCGAGACCCCATTGGGGCCAATACGCCCGC
GTTTCTTCCTTTTCCCCACCCCACCCCCCAAGTTCGGGTGAAGGCCCAGGGCTCGCAGCCAACGTCGGGG
CGGCAGGCCCTGCCATAGCAGATCTTATTAAAGCAGAACTTGTTTATTGCAGCTTATAATGGTTACAAAT
AAAGCAATAGCATCACAAATTTCACAAATAAAGCATTTTTTTCACTGCATTCTAGTTGTGGTTTGTCCAA
ACTCATCAATGTATCTTATCATGTCTGGTCGAATCCATCACACTGGCGGCCGCTCGAGTCTAGAGGGCCC
GCGGTTCGAAGGTAAGCCTATCCCTAACCCTCTCCTCGGTCTCGATTCTACGCGTACCGGTCATCATCAC
CATCACCATTGAGTTTAAACCCGCTGATCAGCCTCGACTGTGCCTTCTAGTTGCCAGCCATCTGTTGTTT
GCCCCTCCCCCGTGCCTTCCTTGACCCTGGAAGGTGCCACTCCCACTGTCCTTTCCTAATAAAATGAGGA
AATTGCATCGCATTGTCTGAGTAGGTGTCATTCTATTCTGGGGGGTGGGGTGGGGCAGGACAGCAAGGGG
GAGGATTGGGAAGACAATAGCAGGCATGCTGGGGATGCGGTGGGCTCTATGGCTTCTGAGGCGGAAAGAA
CCAGCTGGGGCTCTAGGGGGTATCCCC
[124 nt withheld, positions 3458-3581]
C
[91 nt withheld, positions 3583-3673]
A
[49 nt withheld, positions 3675-3723]
CCTTTGACGTTGGAGTCCACGTTCTTT
[37 nt withheld, positions 3751-3787]
ACCCTATCTCGGTCTATTCTTTTGATTTATAAGGGATTTTGCCGATTTCGGCCTATTGGTTAAAAAATGA
GCTGATTTAACAAAAATTTAACGCGAATTAATTCTGTGGAATGTGTGTCAGTTAGGGTGTGGAAAGTCCC
CAGGCTCCCCAGCAGGCAGAAGTATGCAAAGCATGCATCTCAATTAGTCAGCAACCAGGTGTGGAAAGTC
CCCAGGCTCCCCAGCAGGCAGAAGTATGCAAAGCATGCATCTCAATTAGTCAGCAACCATAGTCCCGCCC
CTAACTCCGCCCATCCCGCCCCTAACTCCGCCCAGTTCCGCCCATTCTCCGCCCCATGGCTGACTAATTT
TTTTTATTTATGCAGAGGCCGAGGCCGCCTCTGCCTCTGAGCTATTCCAGAAGTAGTGAGGAGGCTTTTT
TGGAGGCCTAGGCTTTTGCAAAAAGCTCCCGGGAGCTTGTATATCCATTTTCGGATCTGATCAGCACGTG
TTGACAATTAATCATCGGCATAGTATATCGGCATAGTATAATACGACAAGGTGAGGAACTAAACCATGGC
CAAGCCTTTGTCTCAAGAAGAATCCACCCTCATTGAAAGAGCAACGGCTACAATCAACAGCATCCCCATC
TCTGAAGACTACAGCGTCGCCAGCGCAGCTCTCTCTAGCGACGGCCGCATCTTCACTGGTGTCAATGTAT
ATCATTTTACTGGGGGACCTTGTGCAGAACTCGTGGTGCTGGGCACTGCTGCTGCTGCGGCAGCTGGCAA
CCTGACTTGTATCGTCGCGATCGGAAATGAGAACAGGGGCATCTTGAGCCCCTGCGGACGGTGCCGACAG
GTGCTTCTCGATCTGCATCCTGGGATCAAAGCCATAGTGAAGGACAGTGATGGACAGCCGACGGCAGTTG
GGATTCGTGAATTGCTGCCCTCTGGTTATGTGTGGGAGGGCTAAGCACTTCGTGGCCGAGGAGCAGGACT
GACACGTGCTACGAGATTTCGATTCCACCGCCGCCTTCTATGAAAGGTTGGGCTTCGGAATCGTTTTCCG
GGACGCCGGCTGGATGATCCTCCAGCGCGGGGATCTCATGCTGGAGTTCTTCGCCCACCCCAACTTGTTT
ATTGCAGCTTATAATGGTTACAAATAAAGCAATAGCATCACAAATTTCACAAATAAAGCATTTTTTTCAC
TGCATTCTAGTTGTGGTTTGTCCAAACTCATCAATGTATCTTATCATGTCTGTATACCGTCGACCTCTAG
CTAGAGCTTGGCGTAATCATGGTCATAGCTGTTTCCTGTGTGAAATTGTTATCCGCTCACAATTCCACAC
AACATACGAGCCGGAAGCATAAAGTGTAAAGCCTGGGGTGCCTAATGAGTGAGCTAACTCACATTAATTG
CGTTGCGCTCACTGCCCGCTTTCCAGTCGGGAAACCTGTCGTGCCAGCTGCATTAATGAATCGGCCAACG
CGCGGGGAGAGGCGGTTTGCGTATTGGGCGCTCTTCCGCTTCCTCGCTCACTGACTCGCTGCGCTCGGTC
GTTCGGCTGCGGCGAGCGGTATCAGCTCACTCAAAGGCGGTAATACGGTTATCCACAGAATCAGGGGATA
ACGCAGGAAAGAACATGTGCTCTTCGTTGTGGTTTGTCCAAACTCATCAATGTATCTTATCATGAATACT
AATTGAGTGTATGTAAACTTCTGACCCACTGGGAATGTGATGAAAGAAATAAAAGCTGAAATGAATCATT
CTCTCTACTATTATTCTGATATTTCACATTCTTAAAATAAAGTGGTGATCCTAACTGACCTAAGACAGGG
AATTTTTACTAGGATTAAATGTCAGGAATTGTGAAAAAGTGAGTTTAAATGTATTTGGCTAAGGTGTATG
TAAACTTCCGACTTCAACTGTATAGAGTACTGCTAGCCACATGTGAGCAAAAGGCCAGCAAAAGGCCAGG
AACCGTAAAAAGGCCGCGTTGCTGGCGTTTTTCCATAGGCTCCGCCCCCCTGACGAGCATCACAAAAATC
GACGCTCAAGTCAGAGGTGGCGAAACCCGACAGGACTATAAAGATACCAGGCGTTTCCCCCTGGAAGCTC
CCTCGTGCGCTCTCCTGTTCCGACCCTGCCGCTTACCGGATACCTGTCCGCCTTTCTCCCTTCGGGAAGC
GTGGCGCTTTCTCATAGCTCACGCTGTAGGTATCTCAGTTCGGTGTAGGTCGTTCGCTCCAAGCTGGGCT
GTGTGCACGAACCCCCCGTTCAGCCCGACCGCTGCGCCTTATCCGGTAACTATCGTCTTGAGTCCAACCC
GGTAAGACACGACTTATCGCCACTGGCAGCAGCCACTGGTAACAGGATTAGCAGAGCGAGGTATGTAGGC
GGTGCTACAGAGTTCTTGAAGTGGTGGCCTAACTACGGCTACACTAGAAGAACAGTATTTGGTATCTGCG
CTCTGCTGAAGCCAGTTACCTTCGGAAAAAGAGTTGGTAGCTCTTGATCCGGCAAACAAACCACCGCTGG
TAGCGGTGGTTTTTTTGTTTGCAAGCAGCAGATTACGCGCAGAAAAAAAGGATCTCAAGAAGATCCTTTG
ATCTTTTCTACGGGGTCTGACGCTCAGTGGAACGAAAACTCACGTTAAGGGATTTTGGTCATGAGATTAT
CAAAAAGGATCTTCACCTAGATCCTTTTAAATTAAAAATGAAGTTTTAAATCAATCTAAAGTATATATGA
GTAAACTTGGTCTGACAGTTACCAATGCTTAATCAGTGAGGCACCTATCTCAGCGATCTGTCTATTTCGT
TCATCCATAGTTGCCTGACTCCCCGTCGTGTAGATAACTACGATACGGGAGGGCTTACCATCTGGCCCCA
GTGCTGCAATGATACCGCGAGACCCACGCTCACCGGCTCCAGATTTATCAGCAATAAACCAGCCAGCCGG
AAGGGCCGAGCGCAGAAGTGGTCCTGCAACTTTATCCGCCTCCATCCAGTCTATTAATTGTTGCCGGGAA
GCTAGAGTAAGTAGTTCGCCAGTTAATAGTTTGCGCAACGTTGTTGCCATTGCTACAGGCATCGTGGTGT
CACGCTCGTCGTTTGGTATGGCTTCATTCAGCTCCGGTTCCCAACGATCAAGGCGAGTTACATGATCCCC
CATGTTGTGCAAAAAAGCGGTTAGCTCCTTCGGTCCTCCGATCGTTGTCAGAAGTAAGTTGGCCGCAGTG
TTATCACTCATGGTTATGGCAGCACTGCATAATTCTCTTACTGTCATGCCATCCGTAAGATGCTTTTCTG
TGACTGGTGAGTACTCAACCAAGTCATTCTGAGAATAGTGTATGCGGCGACCGAGTTGCTCTTGCCCGGC
GTCAATACGGGATAATACCGCGCCACATAGCAGAACTTTAAAAGTGCTCATCATTGGAAAACGTTCTTCG
GGGCGAAAACTCTCAAGGATCTTACCGCTGTTGAGATCCAGTTCGATGTAACCCACTCGTGCACCCAACT
GATCTTCAGCATCTTTTACTTTCACCAGCGTTTCTGGGTGAGCAAAAACAGGAAGGCAAAATGCCGCAAA
AAAGGGAATAAGGGCGACACGGAAATGTTGAATACTCATACTCTTCCTTTTTCAATATTATTGAAGCATT
TATCAGGGTTATTGTCTCATGAGCGGATACATATTTGAATGTATTTAGAAAAATAAACAAATAGGGGTTC
CGCGCACATTTCCCCGAAAAGTGCCACCTGACGTCGACGTGCGCATCGAACTCCCTATACAGTTGAAGTC
GGAAGTTTACATACACTTAAGTTGGAGTCATTAAAACTCGTTTTTCAACTACTCCACAAATTTCTTGTTA
ACAAACAATAGTTTTGGCAAGTCAGTTAGGACATCTACTTTGTGCATGACACAAGTCATTTTTCCAACAA
TTGTTTACAGACAGATTATTTCACTTATAATTCACTGTATCACAATTCCAGTGGGTCAGAAGTTTACATA
CACTAAGTTGACTGTGTTACGGCGTC
Features (pLannotate 1.2.2; 33 found; start..end, strand, type, name):
     28..80      -  misc_feature   bom (fragment): basis of mobility region from pBR322
    165..194     +  LTR            5' LTR (truncated) (fragment): truncated 5' long terminal repeat (LTR) from HIV-1
    210..228     +  promoter       T7 promoter: promoter for bacteriophage T7 RNA polymerase
    258..382     +  protein_bind   attR1: mutant version of attR; recombination site for the Gateway® LR reaction LR Clonase™
    618..770     -  CDS            dpnD (fragment): DPND_STRPN - Protein predicted: Swiss-Prot protein existence level 4. From Streptococcus pneumoniae serotype 4 (strain ATCC BAA-334 / TIGR4).
    814..1116    -  CDS            ccdB: CCDB_ECOLI - Also known as G, letB, letD. Experimental evidence at protein level: Swiss-Prot protein existence level 1. Toxic component of a type II toxin-antitoxin (TA) system, functioning in plasmid maintainence. Responsible for the post- segregational killing (PSK) of plasmid-free cells, also referred to as a plasmid addiction system. Half-life of over 2 hours. Cell killing by CcdB is accompanied by filamentation, defects in chromosome and plasmid segregation, defects in cell division, formation of anucleate cells, decreased DNA synthesis and plasmid loss. Interferes with the activity of DN
   1121..1279    -  CDS            ccdA (fragment): CCDA_ECO57 - Also known as H, letA. Experimental evidence at protein level: Swiss-Prot protein existence level 1. Antitoxin component of a type II toxin-antitoxin (TA) system which inhibits the post-segregational killing (PSK) of plasmid-free cells, also referred to as a plasmid addiction system. Binds to and blocks the activity of CcdB; will also remove bound CcdB protein from the CcdB-GyrA complex by forming a CcdA-CcdB complex, a process termed rejuvenation. Functions as a transcriptional corepressor for the ccdAB operon, repression also requires CcdB (By similarity). From Escherichia coli
   1461..2119    -  CDS            CmR: chloramphenicol acetyltransferase; cat; confers resistance to chloramphenicol
   2120..2222    -  promoter       cat promoter: promoter of the E. coli cat gene encoding chloramphenicol acetyltransferase
   2400..2524    -  protein_bind   attR2: mutant version of attR; recombination site for the Gateway® LR reaction LR Clonase™
   2550..2591    +  CDS            V5 tag: epitope tag from simian virus 5
   2675..2723    +  polyA_signal   HSV TK poly(A) signal: herpes simplex virus thymidine kinase polyadenylation signal (Cole and Stacy, 1985)
   2814..2830    -  polyA_signal   bGH poly(A) signal (fragment): bovine growth hormone polyadenylation signal
   2907..3028    +  polyA_signal   SV40 poly(A) signal: SV40 polyadenylation signal
   3091..3132    +  CDS            V5 tag: epitope tag from simian virus 5
   3188..3412    +  polyA_signal   bGH poly(A) signal: bovine growth hormone polyadenylation signal
   3416..3437    +  promoter       SV40 promoter (fragment): SV40 enhancer and early promoter
   3458..3886    +  rep_origin     f1 ori (sequence partly withheld): f1 bacteriophage origin of replication; arrow indicates direction of (+) strand synthesis
   3900..4229    +  promoter       SV40 promoter: SV40 enhancer and early promoter
   4277..4324    +  promoter       EM7 promoter: synthetic bacterial promoter&nbsp
   4343..4741    +  CDS            BSD: blasticidin S deaminase; Aspergillus terreus BSD; confers resistance to blasticidin
   4742..4769    +  CDS            BleoR (fragment): antibiotic-binding protein; Sh ble from Streptoalloteichus hindustanus; confers resistance to bleomycin, phleomycin, and Zeocin™
   4779..4904    +  CDS            ble (fragment): BLE_KLEPN - Experimental evidence at protein level: Swiss-Prot protein existence level 1. Binding protein with a strong affinity to the bleomycin family of antibiotics. Binds to CL990; an antimitotic-antibiotic compound. From Klebsiella pneumoniae.
   4899..5020    +  polyA_signal   SV40 poly(A) signal: SV40 polyadenylation signal
   5093..5109    -  protein_bind   lac operator: The lac repressor binds to the lac operator to inhibit transcription in E. coli. This inhibition can be relieved by adding lactose or isopropyl-β-D-thiogalactopyranoside (IPTG). lac repressor encoded by lacI
   5117..5147    -  promoter       lac promoter: promoter for the E. coli lac operon
   5162..5183    -  protein_bind   CAP binding site: CAP binding activates transcription in the presence of cAMP. E. coli catabolite activator protein
   5196..5288    -  CDS            lacI (fragment): lac repressor; lacI; The lac repressor binds to the lac operator to inhibit transcription in E. coli. This inhibition can be relieved by adding lactose or isopropyl-β-D-thiogalactopyranoside (IPTG).
   5290..5416    -  rep_origin     RSF ori (fragment): Plasmids containing the RSF 1030 origin of replication can be propagated in E. coli cells that contain additional plasmids with compatible origins.
   5423..5461    +  polyA_signal   SV40 poly(A) signal (fragment): SV40 polyadenylation signal
   5777..6365    -  rep_origin     ori: high-copy-number ColE1/pMB1/pBR322/pUC origin of replication
   6536..7396    -  CDS            AmpR: β-lactamase; bla; confers resistance to ampicillin, carbenicillin, and related antibiotics
   7397..7501    -  promoter       AmpR promoter: bla
