[The description below was written by a language model from this plasmid's Addgene catalogue record and pLannotate feature annotations shown in this document.]
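Description:
pSBDEST.B is an empty, promoterless Gateway destination vector of about 7.8 kb, built in house for assembling transgenes that can be stably integrated into mammalian genomes by Sleeping Beauty transposition. It is a high-copy plasmid with a ColE1/pUC-type origin and an ampicillin resistance gene, and it also carries an f1 origin. Because the Gateway cassette encodes the gyrase toxin CcdB along with a chloramphenicol resistance gene, the unrecombined vector is maintained under combined ampicillin and chloramphenicol selection in a ccdB-tolerant E. coli strain.

The cloning site consists of attR1 and attR2 flanking the ccdB/CmR counterselection cassette. In an LR reaction, and according to the depositor specifically in MultiSite Gateway assemblies, this cassette is replaced by the elements supplied from entry clones, and loss of ccdB allows recombinants to grow in standard strains. No eukaryotic promoter lies upstream of attR1, so the promoter driving the transgene must be supplied as part of the recombined insert; only a T7 promoter, which also serves as a sequencing primer site, precedes the cassette. Downstream of attR2 the annotation shows a V5 epitope tag followed by several polyadenylation signals (HSV TK, SV40 and bGH) and a second V5 tag. A separate cassette places the blasticidin S deaminase gene under the SV40 early promoter for selection of mammalian cells and the EM7 promoter for bacterial expression, terminated by an SV40 poly(A) signal.

The automated feature table does not annotate the Sleeping Beauty inverted repeats, so their positions are not stated, and several short fragment hits (HIV LTR, lacI, RSF ori, BleoR) appear to be backbone remnants or spurious matches. The vector is intended for rapid construction of complex, stably integrated transgenes.
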