Addgene plasmid #79460: pSBDEST.B
Purpose: (Empty Backbone) Promoterless, Sleeping Beauty-compatible Gateway destination vector, Blasticidin selection
Depositing lab: Peter Jon Nelson. Depositing organization: Klinikum der Ludwig Maximilians-Universitaet Muenchen. Publication: A vector platform for the rapid and efficient engineering of stable complex transgenes. Jackel C, Nogueira MS, Ehni N, Kraus C, Ranke J, Dohmann M, Noessner E, Nelson PJ. Sci Rep. 2016 Oct 3;6:34365. doi: 10.1038/srep34365. PubMed 27694838.
Backbone
  Vector backbone: pSBDEST.B
  Backbone manufacturer: cloned in house
  Backbone size (bp): 7800
  Vector type: Promoterless Gateway Destination vector
  Promoter: none
  Selectable markers: Blasticidin
Growth in bacteria
  Bacterial resistance: Chloramphenicol and Ampicillin, 25 & 100 μg/mL
  Growth temperature: 37°C
  Growth strain: ccdB Survival
  Copy number: High Copy
Gene/Insert
  Cloning method: Restriction Enzyme
  Sequencing primers: 5′ T7; 3′ V5 Rev
Terms and licenses: Academic/Nonprofit Terms; Industry Terms: Not Available to Industry
Depositor comments: Sleeping Beauty compatible, promoterless Gateway Destination Vector, for MultiSite Gateway cloning.
How to cite: pSBDEST.B was a gift from Peter Jon Nelson (Addgene plasmid # 79460 ; http://n2t.net/addgene:79460 ; RRID:Addgene_79460)
